Addgene plasmid #98196: UKNP1.20.2
Purpose: Expression of HCV E1E2 genes cloned from patient serum. United Kingdom Nottingham Panel x.xx.xx (genotype.patient number.clone number)
Depositing lab: Jonathan Ball. Depositing organization: University of Nottingham. Publication: A Diverse Panel of Hepatitis C Virus Glycoproteins for Use in Vaccine Research Reveals Extremes of Monoclonal Antibody Neutralization Resistance. Urbanowicz RA, McClure CP, Brown RJ, Tsoleridis T, Persson MA, Krey T, Irving WL, Ball JK, Tarr AW. J Virol. 2015 Dec 23;90(7):3288-301. doi: 10.1128/JVI.02700-15. PubMed 26699643.
Backbone
  Vector backbone: pcDNA3.1_V5-His_Topo
  Backbone manufacturer: Invitrogen
  Vector type: Mammalian Expression
Growth in bacteria
  Bacterial resistance: Ampicillin, 100 μg/mL
  Growth temperature: 37°C
  Growth strain: DH5alpha
  Copy number: High Copy
Gene/Insert
  Gene/Insert name: HCV E1E2 (alt name: UKNP1.20.2)
  Species: Hepatitis C virus
  Insert size (bp): 1734
  GenBank ID: KU285197.1
  Cloning method: TOPO Cloning
  Sequencing primers: 5′ T7F; 3′ bGHR
Terms and licenses: Academic/Nonprofit Terms; Industry Terms: Not Available to Industry
How to cite: UKNP1.20.2 was a gift from Jonathan Ball (Addgene plasmid # 98196 ; http://n2t.net/addgene:98196 ; RRID:Addgene_98196)
