[The description below was written by a language model from this plasmid's Addgene catalogue record and pLannotate feature annotations shown in this document.]
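Description:
UKNP1.20.2 is a mammalian expression plasmid of about 7.26 kb built on the Invitrogen pcDNA3.1 V5-His TOPO backbone. It carries the hepatitis C virus E1E2 envelope glycoprotein region amplified from patient serum. The name follows the United Kingdom Nottingham Panel convention of genotype, patient number and clone number, so this is clone 2 from patient 20, genotype 1. The roughly 1.7 kb insert was introduced by TOPO cloning. In the feature tables it appears as a fragment matching an HCV polyprotein reference. The NS2 protease text attached to that hit belongs to the whole polyprotein entry and does not describe the cloned segment.

Transcription in mammalian cells is driven by the human CMV immediate early enhancer and promoter and terminated by the bovine growth hormone polyadenylation signal. A T7 promoter upstream of the insert serves as a sequencing primer site and could support in vitro transcription. A V5 epitope tag from the backbone lies downstream of the insert, but the record does not state whether it is read in frame with E1E2 or excluded by a stop codon. A separate SV40 promoter–neo–SV40 poly(A) cassette allows G418 selection of stably transfected cells. In E. coli the plasmid is maintained at high copy through a ColE1/pUC-type origin with ampicillin resistance, and an f1 origin is also present. The short HIV-1 LTR, ble, lacI and bom annotations are small fragment matches and are probably not functional elements.

The depositor and sequencing-derived records differ by a single nucleotide in length and have the same feature layout. The plasmid belongs to a diverse panel of patient-derived HCV glycoproteins assembled for vaccine research and for assessing sensitivity or resistance to neutralisation by monoclonal antibodies.
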