Features (pLannotate 1.2.2; 21 found; start..end, strand, type, name):
     36..80      -  misc_feature   bom (fragment): basis of mobility region from pBR322
    235..614     +  enhancer       CMV enhancer: human cytomegalovirus immediate early enhancer
    615..818     +  promoter       CMV promoter: human cytomegalovirus (CMV) immediate early promoter
    814..847     +  LTR            5' LTR (truncated) (fragment): truncated 5' long terminal repeat (LTR) from HIV-1
    863..881     +  promoter       T7 promoter: promoter for bacteriophage T7 RNA polymerase
    942..2666    +  CDS            POLG_HCVGL (fragment): Experimental evidence at protein level: Swiss-Prot protein existence level 1. [Protease NS2]: Cysteine protease required for the proteolytic auto-cleavage between the non-structural proteins NS2 and NS3 (By similarity). The N-terminus of NS3 is required for the function of NS2 protease (active region NS2-3) (By similarity). Promotes the initiation of viral particle assembly by mediating the interaction between structural and non-structural proteins (By similarity). From Hepatitis C virus (isolate Glasgow) (HCV).
   2757..2798    +  CDS            V5 tag: epitope tag from simian virus 5
   2854..3078    +  polyA_signal   bGH poly(A) signal: bovine growth hormone polyadenylation signal
   3082..3103    +  promoter       SV40 promoter (fragment): SV40 enhancer and early promoter
   3124..3552    +  rep_origin     f1 ori (sequence partly withheld): f1 bacteriophage origin of replication; arrow indicates direction of (+) strand synthesis
   3566..3896    +  promoter       SV40 promoter: SV40 enhancer and early promoter
   3963..4754    +  CDS            neo: KKA2_KLEPN - Also known as kan, nptII. Experimental evidence at protein level: Swiss-Prot protein existence level 1. Resistance to kanamycin, neomycin, paromomycin, ribostamycin, butirosin and gentamicin B. From Klebsiella pneumoniae.
   4780..4938    +  CDS            ble (fragment): BLE_KLEPN - Experimental evidence at protein level: Swiss-Prot protein existence level 1. Binding protein with a strong affinity to the bleomycin family of antibiotics. Binds to CL990; an antimitotic-antibiotic compound. From Klebsiella pneumoniae.
   4933..5054    +  polyA_signal   SV40 poly(A) signal: SV40 polyadenylation signal
   5127..5143    -  protein_bind   lac operator: The lac repressor binds to the lac operator to inhibit transcription in E. coli. This inhibition can be relieved by adding lactose or isopropyl-β-D-thiogalactopyranoside (IPTG). lac repressor encoded by lacI
   5151..5181    -  promoter       lac promoter: promoter for the E. coli lac operon
   5196..5217    -  protein_bind   CAP binding site: CAP binding activates transcription in the presence of cAMP. E. coli catabolite activator protein
   5230..5322    -  CDS            lacI (fragment): lac repressor; lacI; The lac repressor binds to the lac operator to inhibit transcription in E. coli. This inhibition can be relieved by adding lactose or isopropyl-β-D-thiogalactopyranoside (IPTG).
   5505..6093    -  rep_origin     ori: high-copy-number ColE1/pMB1/pBR322/pUC origin of replication
   6264..7124    -  CDS            AmpR: β-lactamase; bla; confers resistance to ampicillin, carbenicillin, and related antibiotics
   7125..7229    -  promoter       AmpR promoter: bla
>Addgene plasmid #98196 | UKNP1.20.2 | depositor full sequence | sequence record 180007 | UKNP1.20.2 sequence 7260 bps
GACGGATCGGGAGATCTCCCGATCCCCTATGGTCGACTCTCAGTACAATCTGCTCTGATGCCGCATAGTT
AAGCCAGTATCTGCTCCCTGCTTGTGTGTTGGAGGTCGCTGAGTAGTGCGCGAGCAAAATTTAAGCTACA
ACAAGGCAAGGCTTGACCGACAATTGCATGAAGAATCTGCTTAGGGTTAGGCGTTTTGCGCTGCTTCGCG
ATGTACGGGCCAGATATACGCGTTGACATTGATTATTGACTAGTTATTAATAGTAATCAATTACGGGGTC
ATTAGTTCATAGCCCATATATGGAGTTCCGCGTTACATAACTTACGGTAAATGGCCCGCCTGGCTGACCG
CCCAACGACCCCCGCCCATTGACGTCAATAATGACGTATGTTCCCATAGTAACGCCAATAGGGACTTTCC
ATTGACGTCAATGGGTGGACTATTTACGGTAAACTGCCCACTTGGCAGTACATCAAGTGTATCATATGCC
AAGTACGCCCCCTATTGACGTCAATGACGGTAAATGGCCCGCCTGGCATTATGCCCAGTACATGACCTTA
TGGGACTTTCCTACTTGGCAGTACATCTACGTATTAGTCATCGCTATTACCATGGTGATGCGGTTTTGGC
AGTACATCAATGGGCGTGGATAGCGGTTTGACTCACGGGGATTTCCAAGTCTCCACCCCATTGACGTCAA
TGGGAGTTTGTTTTGGCACCAAAATCAACGGGACTTTCCAAAATGTCGTAACAACTCCGCCCCATTGACG
CAAATGGGCGGTAGGCGTGTACGGTGGGAGGTCTATATAAGCAGAGCTCTCTGGCTAACTAGAGAACCCA
CTGCTTACTGGCTTATCGAAATTAATACGACTCACTATAGGGAGACCCAAGCTGGCTAGTTAAGCTTGGT
ACCGAGCTCGGATCCAGTACCCTTCACCATGGGTTGCTCTTTCTCTATCTTCCTCTTGGCCTTGCTGTCC
TGCCTGACCATCCCAGCTTCCGCTTATGAGGTGCGCAACGCGTCCGGGGTGTACCATGTCACGAACGACT
GCTCCAACTCAAGCATTGTGTATGAGGCAGCGGACATGATCATGCACATCCCTGGGTGCGTGCCTTGCGT
TCGGGAGAGTAACCTCTCCCGCTGCTGGGTAGCGCTCACTCCCACGCTCGCGGCCAGGAATGCCACCGTC
CCTACTACGGCGATACGACGCCATGTCGATTTGCTTGTTGGGGCGGCCGCTTTCTGCTCTGCCATGTACG
TGGGGGATCTCTGCGGATCTGTTCTCCTTGTTTCTCAGCTGTTCACCTTCTCGCCTCGTCGGCATGAGAC
GGTGCAGGACTGCAATTGTTCGATCTATCCCGGCTACGTGTCAGGTCACCGCATGGCTTGGGATATGATG
ATGAACTGGTCACCTACAACAGCCCTAGTGGTGTCGCAGTTACTCCGGATCCCACAAGCTGTCGTGGACA
TGGTGGCGGGGGCCCACTGGGGAGTCCTAGCGGGCCTTGCCTACTATTCCATGGTGGGGAACTGGGCTAA
GGTTTTGATTGTGATGCTGCTCTTTGCCGGCGTTGACGGGGAAACCAATGTGGTGGGGGGGACGCAAGGC
CGCGCCCTCTTCCGCTTTACGGGCCTTTTCAACCGGGGGTCGCATCAGAATATCCAGCTTATAAACACCA
ATGGCAGTTGGCATATCAACAGGACTGCTCTGAACTGTAATGACTCCCTCAACACCGGGTTCGTCGCCGC
GCTGTTCTACATACACAAATTCAACTCATCCGGATGCCCAGAGCGCATGGCCCGCTGTCGCTCCATCGAC
AAGTTCGATCAAGGCTGGGGTCCCATCACCTATGCTACGTCCCGTAGTTTGGACCAGAGGCCCTATTGCT
GGCACTATGCACCTGAACCGTGTGGTACTGTACCTGCGACGCAGGTGTGCGGCCCCGTGTATTGTTTCAC
TCCAAGCCCTGTTGTGGTGGGGACGACCGATCGCTTCGGCGCTCCTACGTATAACTGGGGGGAGAATGAG
ACGGATGTGTTGATCCTCAACAGCACGCGGCCGCCGCAAGGTAGTTGGTTTGGGTGCACATGGATGAATG
GCACTGGGTTCACCAAGACATGCGGGGGCCCCCCGTGCAACATCGGGGGGGTCGGCAATAATACCTTGAC
CTGCCCCACGGACTGCTTCCGGAAGCACCCCGACGCCACTTACACCAGATGCGGCTCGGGGCCTTGGTTG
ACACCTAGGTGCATGGTTGACTACCCATACAGGCTCTGGCATTACCCCTGCACTGTCAACTTTTCCATCT
TTAAGGTGAGGATGTATGTGGGGGGCGTGGAACATAGGTTCAACGCCGCATGCAATTGGACTCGAGGCGA
ACGCTGTGACTTGGAGGACAGGGATAGATCAGAGCTCAGCCCGCTGCTGCTATCCACAACAGAGTGGCAG
GTGCTGCCCTGTTCCTTCGCCACCTTACCGGCGCTGTCCACAGGGTTGATCCATCTCCATCAGAACACCG
TGGACGTGCAATATCTGTACGGTATAGGGTCAGCGGTTGTCTCCTATGCAATCAGATGGGAGTATGTCCT
GTTGCTCTTCCTTCTACTGGCGGACGCGCGCGTCTGCGCCTGCTTGTGGATGATGCTGCTGATAGCCCAA
GCTGAGGTCTAATCTAGAAACTTTAAGGGTCAAGACAATTCTGCAGATATCCAGCACAGTGGCGGCCGCT
CGAGTCTAGAGGGCCCGCGGTTCGAAGGTAAGCCTATCCCTAACCCTCTCCTCGGTCTCGATTCTACGCG
TACCGGTCATCATCACCATCACCATTGAGTTTAAACCCGCTGATCAGCCTCGACTGTGCCTTCTAGTTGC
CAGCCATCTGTTGTTTGCCCCTCCCCCGTGCCTTCCTTGACCCTGGAAGGTGCCACTCCCACTGTCCTTT
CCTAATAAAATGAGGAAATTGCATCGCATTGTCTGAGTAGGTGTCATTCTATTCTGGGGGGTGGGGTGGG
GCAGGACAGCAAGGGGGAGGATTGGGAAGACAATAGCAGGCATGCTGGGGATGCGGTGGGCTCTATGGCT
TCTGAGGCGGAAAGAACCAGCTGGGGCTCTAGGGGGTATCCCC
[124 nt withheld, positions 3124-3247]
C
[32 nt withheld, positions 3249-3280]
CA
[57 nt withheld, positions 3283-3339]
A
[49 nt withheld, positions 3341-3389]
CCTTTGACGTTGGAGTCCACGTTCTTT
[37 nt withheld, positions 3417-3453]
ACCCTATCTCGGTCTATTCTTTTGATTTATAAGGGATTTTGGGGATTTCGGCCTATTGGTTAAAAAATGA
GCTGATTTAACAAAAATTTAACGCGAATTAATTCTGTGGAATGTGTGTCAGTTAGGGTGTGGAAAGTCCC
CAGGCTCCCCAGGCAGGCAGAAGTATGCAAAGCATGCATCTCAATTAGTCAGCAACCAGGTGTGGAAAGT
CCCCAGGCTCCCCAGCAGGCAGAAGTATGCAAAGCATGCATCTCAATTAGTCAGCAACCATAGTCCCGCC
CCTAACTCCGCCCATCCCGCCCCTAACTCCGCCCAGTTCCGCCCATTCTCCGCCCCATGGCTGACTAATT
TTTTTTATTTATGCAGAGGCCGAGGCCGCCTCTGCCTCTGAGCTATTCCAGAAGTAGTGAGGAGGCTTTT
TTGGAGGCCTAGGCTTTTGCAAAAAGCTCCCGGGAGCTTGTATATCCATTTTCGGATCTGATCAAGAGAC
AGGATGAGGATCGTTTCGCATGATTGAACAAGATGGATTGCACGCAGGTTCTCCGGCCGCTTGGGTGGAG
AGGCTATTCGGCTATGACTGGGCACAACAGACAATCGGCTGCTCTGATGCCGCCGTGTTCCGGCTGTCAG
CGCAGGGGCGCCCGGTTCTTTTTGTCAAGACCGACCTGTCCGGTGCCCTGAATGAACTGCAGGACGAGGC
AGCGCGGCTATCGTGGCTGGCCACGACGGGCGTTCCTTGCGCAGCTGTGCTCGACGTTGTCACTGAAGCG
GGAAGGGACTGGCTGCTATTGGGCGAAGTGCCGGGGCAGGATCTCCTGTCATCTCACCTTGCTCCTGCCG
AGAAAGTATCCATCATGGCTGATGCAATGCGGCGGCTGCATACGCTTGATCCGGCTACCTGCCCATTCGA
CCACCAAGCGAAACATCGCATCGAGCGAGCACGTACTCGGATGGAAGCCGGTCTTGTCGATCAGGATGAT
CTGGACGAAGAGCATCAGGGGCTCGCGCCAGCCGAACTGTTCGCCAGGCTCAAGGCGCGCATGCCCGACG
GCGAGGATCTCGTCGTGACCCATGGCGATGCCTGCTTGCCGAATATCATGGTGGAAAATGGCCGCTTTTC
TGGATTCATCGACTGTGGCCGGCTGGGTGTGGCGGACCGCTATCAGGACATAGCGTTGGCTACCCGTGAT
ATTGCTGAAGAGCTTGGCGGCGAATGGGCTGACCGCTTCCTCGTGCTTTACGGTATCGCCGCTCCCGATT
CGCAGCGCATCGCCTTCTATCGCCTTCTTGACGAGTTCTTCTGAGCGGGACTCTGGGGTTCGCGAAATGA
CCGACCAAGCGACGCCCAACCTGCCATCACGAGATTTCGATTCCACCGCCGCCTTCTATGAAAGGTTGGG
CTTCGGAATCGTTTTCCGGGACGCCGGCTGGATGATCCTCCAGCGCGGGGATCTCATGCTGGAGTTCTTC
GCCCACCCCAACTTGTTTATTGCAGCTTATAATGGTTACAAATAAAGCAATAGCATCACAAATTTCACAA
ATAAAGCATTTTTTTCACTGCATTCTAGTTGTGGTTTGTCCAAACTCATCAATGTATCTTATCATGTCTG
TATACCGTCGACCTCTAGCTAGAGCTTGGCGTAATCATGGTCATAGCTGTTTCCTGTGTGAAATTGTTAT
CCGCTCACAATTCCACACAACATACGAGCCGGAAGCATAAAGTGTAAAGCCTGGGGTGCCTAATGAGTGA
GCTAACTCACATTAATTGCGTTGCGCTCACTGCCCGCTTTCCAGTCGGGAAACCTGTCGTGCCAGCTGCA
TTAATGAATCGGCCAACGCGCGGGGAGAGGCGGTTTGCGTATTGGGCGCTCTTCCGCTTCCTCGCTCACT
GACTCGCTGCGCTCGGTCGTTCGGCTGCGGCGAGCGGTATCAGCTCACTCAAAGGCGGTAATACGGTTAT
CCACAGAATCAGGGGATAACGCAGGAAAGAACATGTGAGCAAAAGGCCAGCAAAAGGCCAGGAACCGTAA
AAAGGCCGCGTTGCTGGCGTTTTTCCATAGGCTCCGCCCCCCTGACGAGCATCACAAAAATCGACGCTCA
AGTCAGAGGTGGCGAAACCCGACAGGACTATAAAGATACCAGGCGTTTCCCCCTGGAAGCTCCCTCGTGC
GCTCTCCTGTTCCGACCCTGCCGCTTACCGGATACCTGTCCGCCTTTCTCCCTTCGGGAAGCGTGGCGCT
TTCTCAATGCTCACGCTGTAGGTATCTCAGTTCGGTGTAGGTCGTTCGCTCCAAGCTGGGCTGTGTGCAC
GAACCCCCCGTTCAGCCCGACCGCTGCGCCTTATCCGGTAACTATCGTCTTGAGTCCAACCCGGTAAGAC
ACGACTTATCGCCACTGGCAGCAGCCACTGGTAACAGGATTAGCAGAGCGAGGTATGTAGGCGGTGCTAC
AGAGTTCTTGAAGTGGTGGCCTAACTACGGCTACACTAGAAGGACAGTATTTGGTATCTGCGCTCTGCTG
AAGCCAGTTACCTTCGGAAAAAGAGTTGGTAGCTCTTGATCCGGCAAACAAACCACCGCTGGTAGCGGTG
GTTTTTTTGTTTGCAAGCAGCAGATTACGCGCAGAAAAAAAGGATCTCAAGAAGATCCTTTGATCTTTTC
TACGGGGTCTGACGCTCAGTGGAACGAAAACTCACGTTAAGGGATTTTGGTCATGAGATTATCAAAAAGG
ATCTTCACCTAGATCCTTTTAAATTAAAAATGAAGTTTTAAATCAATCTAAAGTATATATGAGTAAACTT
GGTCTGACAGTTACCAATGCTTAATCAGTGAGGCACCTATCTCAGCGATCTGTCTATTTCGTTCATCCAT
AGTTGCCTGACTCCCCGTCGTGTAGATAACTACGATACGGGAGGGCTTACCATCTGGCCCCAGTGCTGCA
ATGATACCGCGAGACCCACGCTCACCGGCTCCAGATTTATCAGCAATAAACCAGCCAGCCGGAAGGGCCG
AGCGCAGAAGTGGTCCTGCAACTTTATCCGCCTCCATCCAGTCTATTAATTGTTGCCGGGAAGCTAGAGT
AAGTAGTTCGCCAGTTAATAGTTTGCGCAACGTTGTTGCCATTGCTACAGGCATCGTGGTGTCACGCTCG
TCGTTTGGTATGGCTTCATTCAGCTCCGGTTCCCAACGATCAAGGCGAGTTACATGATCCCCCATGTTGT
GCAAAAAAGCGGTTAGCTCCTTCGGTCCTCCGATCGTTGTCAGAAGTAAGTTGGCCGCAGTGTTATCACT
CATGGTTATGGCAGCACTGCATAATTCTCTTACTGTCATGCCATCCGTAAGATGCTTTTCTGTGACTGGT
GAGTACTCAACCAAGTCATTCTGAGAATAGTGTATGCGGCGACCGAGTTGCTCTTGCCCGGCGTCAATAC
GGGATAATACCGCGCCACATAGCAGAACTTTAAAAGTGCTCATCATTGGAAAACGTTCTTCGGGGCGAAA
ACTCTCAAGGATCTTACCGCTGTTGAGATCCAGTTCGATGTAACCCACTCGTGCACCCAACTGATCTTCA
GCATCTTTTACTTTCACCAGCGTTTCTGGGTGAGCAAAAACAGGAAGGCAAAATGCCGCAAAAAAGGGAA
TAAGGGCGACACGGAAATGTTGAATACTCATACTCTTCCTTTTTCAATATTATTGAAGCATTTATCAGGG
TTATTGTCTCATGAGCGGATACATATTTGAATGTATTTAGAAAAATAAACAAATAGGGGTTCCGCGCACA
TTTCCCCGAAAAGTGCCACCTGACGTC
