Features (pLannotate 1.2.2; 21 found; start..end, strand, type, name):
     31..83      -  misc_feature   bom (fragment): basis of mobility region from pBR322
    238..617     +  enhancer       CMV enhancer: human cytomegalovirus immediate early enhancer
    618..821     +  promoter       CMV promoter: human cytomegalovirus (CMV) immediate early promoter
    817..850     +  LTR            5' LTR (truncated) (fragment): truncated 5' long terminal repeat (LTR) from HIV-1
    866..884     +  promoter       T7 promoter: promoter for bacteriophage T7 RNA polymerase
    945..2669    +  CDS            POLG_HCVGL (fragment): Experimental evidence at protein level: Swiss-Prot protein existence level 1. [Protease NS2]: Cysteine protease required for the proteolytic auto-cleavage between the non-structural proteins NS2 and NS3 (By similarity). The N-terminus of NS3 is required for the function of NS2 protease (active region NS2-3) (By similarity). Promotes the initiation of viral particle assembly by mediating the interaction between structural and non-structural proteins (By similarity). From Hepatitis C virus (isolate Glasgow) (HCV).
   2760..2801    +  CDS            V5 tag: epitope tag from simian virus 5
   2857..3081    +  polyA_signal   bGH poly(A) signal: bovine growth hormone polyadenylation signal
   3085..3106    +  promoter       SV40 promoter (fragment): SV40 enhancer and early promoter
   3127..3555    +  rep_origin     f1 ori (sequence partly withheld): f1 bacteriophage origin of replication; arrow indicates direction of (+) strand synthesis
   3569..3898    +  promoter       SV40 promoter: SV40 enhancer and early promoter
   3965..4756    +  CDS            neo: KKA2_KLEPN - Also known as kan, nptII. Experimental evidence at protein level: Swiss-Prot protein existence level 1. Resistance to kanamycin, neomycin, paromomycin, ribostamycin, butirosin and gentamicin B. From Klebsiella pneumoniae.
   4782..4940    +  CDS            ble (fragment): BLE_KLEPN - Experimental evidence at protein level: Swiss-Prot protein existence level 1. Binding protein with a strong affinity to the bleomycin family of antibiotics. Binds to CL990; an antimitotic-antibiotic compound. From Klebsiella pneumoniae.
   4935..5056    +  polyA_signal   SV40 poly(A) signal: SV40 polyadenylation signal
   5129..5145    -  protein_bind   lac operator: The lac repressor binds to the lac operator to inhibit transcription in E. coli. This inhibition can be relieved by adding lactose or isopropyl-β-D-thiogalactopyranoside (IPTG). lac repressor encoded by lacI
   5153..5183    -  promoter       lac promoter: promoter for the E. coli lac operon
   5198..5219    -  protein_bind   CAP binding site: CAP binding activates transcription in the presence of cAMP. E. coli catabolite activator protein
   5232..5324    -  CDS            lacI (fragment): lac repressor; lacI; The lac repressor binds to the lac operator to inhibit transcription in E. coli. This inhibition can be relieved by adding lactose or isopropyl-β-D-thiogalactopyranoside (IPTG).
   5507..6095    -  rep_origin     ori: high-copy-number ColE1/pMB1/pBR322/pUC origin of replication
   6266..7126    -  CDS            AmpR: β-lactamase; bla; confers resistance to ampicillin, carbenicillin, and related antibiotics
   7127..7231    -  promoter       AmpR promoter: bla
>Addgene plasmid #98196 | UKNP1.20.2 | addgene full sequence | sequence record 189893 | Addgene NGS Result
GTCGACGGATCGGGAGATCTCCCGATCCCCTATGGTGCACTCTCAGTACAATCTGCTCTGATGCCGCATA
GTTAAGCCAGTATCTGCTCCCTGCTTGTGTGTTGGAGGTCGCTGAGTAGTGCGCGAGCAAAATTTAAGCT
ACAACAAGGCAAGGCTTGACCGACAATTGCATGAAGAATCTGCTTAGGGTTAGGCGTTTTGCGCTGCTTC
GCGATGTACGGGCCAGATATACGCGTTGACATTGATTATTGACTAGTTATTAATAGTAATCAATTACGGG
GTCATTAGTTCATAGCCCATATATGGAGTTCCGCGTTACATAACTTACGGTAAATGGCCCGCCTGGCTGA
CCGCCCAACGACCCCCGCCCATTGACGTCAATAATGACGTATGTTCCCATAGTAACGCCAATAGGGACTT
TCCATTGACGTCAATGGGTGGAGTATTTACGGTAAACTGCCCACTTGGCAGTACATCAAGTGTATCATAT
GCCAAGTACGCCCCCTATTGACGTCAATGACGGTAAATGGCCCGCCTGGCATTATGCCCAGTACATGACC
TTATGGGACTTTCCTACTTGGCAGTACATCTACGTATTAGTCATCGCTATTACCATGGTGATGCGGTTTT
GGCAGTACATCAATGGGCGTGGATAGCGGTTTGACTCACGGGGATTTCCAAGTCTCCACCCCATTGACGT
CAATGGGAGTTTGTTTTGGCACCAAAATCAACGGGACTTTCCAAAATGTCGTAACAACTCCGCCCCATTG
ACGCAAATGGGCGGTAGGCGTGTACGGTGGGAGGTCTATATAAGCAGAGCTCTCTGGCTAACTAGAGAAC
CCACTGCTTACTGGCTTATCGAAATTAATACGACTCACTATAGGGAGACCCAAGCTGGCTAGTTAAGCTT
GGTACCGAGCTCGGATCCAGTACCCTTCACCATGGGTTGCTCTTTCTCTATCTTCCTCTTGGCCTTGCTG
TCCTGCCTGACCATCCCAGCTTCCGCTTATGAGGTGCGCAACGCGTCCGGGGTGTACCATGTCACGAACG
ACTGCTCCAACTCAAGCATTGTGTATGAGGCAGCGGACATGATCATGCACATCCCTGGGTGCGTGCCTTG
CGTTCGGGAGAGTAACCTCTCCCGCTGCTGGGTAGCGCTCACTCCCACGCTCGCGGCCAGGAATGCCACC
GTCCCTACTACGGCGATACGACGCCATGTCGATTTGCTTGTTGGGGCGGCCGCTTTCTGCTCTGCCATGT
ACGTGGGGGATCTCTGCGGATCTGTTCTCCTTGTTTCTCAGCTGTTCACCTTCTCGCCTCGTCGGCATGA
GACGGTGCAGGACTGCAATTGTTCGATCTATCCCGGCTACGTGTCAGGTCACCGCATGGCTTGGGATATG
ATGATGAACTGGTCACCTACAACAGCCCTAGTGGTGTCGCAGTTACTCCGGATCCCACAAGCTGTCGTGG
ACATGGTGGCGGGGGCCCACTGGGGAGTCCTAGCGGGCCTTGCCTACTATTCCATGGTGGGGAACTGGGC
TAAGGTTTTGATTGTGATGCTGCTCTTTGCCGGCGTTGACGGGGAAACCAATGTGGTGGGGGGGACGCAA
GGCCGCGCCCTCTTCCGCTTTACGGGCCTTTTCAACCGGGGGTCGCATCAGAATATCCAGCTTATAAACA
CCAATGGCAGTTGGCATATCAACAGGACTGCTCTGAACTGTAATGACTCCCTCAACACCGGGTTCGTCGC
CGCGCTGTTCTACATACACAAATTCAACTCATCCGGATGCCCAGAGCGCATGGCCCGCTGTCGCTCCATC
GACAAGTTCGATCAAGGCTGGGGTCCCATCACCTATGCTACGTCCCGTAGTTTGGACCAGAGGCCCTATT
GCTGGCACTATGCACCTGAACCGTGTGGTACTGTACCTGCGACGCAGGTGTGCGGCCCCGTGTATTGTTT
CACTCCAAGCCCTGTTGTGGTGGGGACGACCGATCGCTTCGGCGCTCCTACGTATAACTGGGGGGAGAAT
GAGACGGATGTGTTGATCCTCAACAGCACGCGGCCGCCGCAAGGTAGTTGGTTTGGGTGCACATGGATGA
ATGGCACTGGGTTCACCAAGACATGCGGGGGCCCCCCGTGCAACATCGGGGGGGTCGGCAATAATACCTT
GACCTGCCCCACGGACTGCTTCCGGAAGCACCCCGACGCCACTTACACCAGATGCGGCTCGGGGCCTTGG
TTGACACCTAGGTGCATGGTTGACTACCCATACAGGCTCTGGCATTACCCCTGCACTGTCAACTTTTCCA
TCTTTAAGGTGAGGATGTATGTGGGGGGCGTGGAACATAGGTTCAACGCCGCATGCAATTGGACTCGAGG
CGAACGCTGTGACTTGGAGGACAGGGATAGATCAGAGCTCAGCCCGCTGCTGCTATCCACAACAGAGTGG
CAGGTGCTGCCCTGTTCCTTCGCCACCTTACCGGCGCTGTCCACAGGGTTGATCCATCTCCATCAGAACA
CCGTGGACGTGCAATATCTGTACGGTATAGGGTCAGCGGTTGTCTCCTATGCAATCAGATGGGAGTATGT
CCTGTTGCTCTTCCTTCTACTGGCGGACGCGCGCGTCTGCGCCTGCTTGTGGATGATGCTGCTGATAGCC
CAAGCTGAGGTCTAATCTAGAAACTTTAAGGGTCAAGACAATTCTGCAGATATCCAGCACAGTGGCGGCC
GCTCGAGTCTAGAGGGCCCGCGGTTCGAAGGTAAGCCTATCCCTAACCCTCTCCTCGGTCTCGATTCTAC
GCGTACCGGTCATCATCACCATCACCATTGAGTTTAAACCCGCTGATCAGCCTCGACTGTGCCTTCTAGT
TGCCAGCCATCTGTTGTTTGCCCCTCCCCCGTGCCTTCCTTGACCCTGGAAGGTGCCACTCCCACTGTCC
TTTCCTAATAAAATGAGGAAATTGCATCGCATTGTCTGAGTAGGTGTCATTCTATTCTGGGGGGTGGGGT
GGGGCAGGACAGCAAGGGGGAGGATTGGGAAGACAATAGCAGGCATGCTGGGGATGCGGTGGGCTCTATG
GCTTCTGAGGCGGAAAGAACCAGCTGGGGCTCTAGGGGGTATCCCC
[124 nt withheld, positions 3127-3250]
C
[91 nt withheld, positions 3252-3342]
A
[49 nt withheld, positions 3344-3392]
CCTTTGACGTTGGAGTCCACGTTCTTT
[37 nt withheld, positions 3420-3456]
ACCCTATCTCGGTCTATTCTTTTGATTTATAAGGGATTTTGCCGATTTCGGCCTATTGGTTAAAAAATGA
GCTGATTTAACAAAAATTTAACGCGAATTAATTCTGTGGAATGTGTGTCAGTTAGGGTGTGGAAAGTCCC
CAGGCTCCCCAGCAGGCAGAAGTATGCAAAGCATGCATCTCAATTAGTCAGCAACCAGGTGTGGAAAGTC
CCCAGGCTCCCCAGCAGGCAGAAGTATGCAAAGCATGCATCTCAATTAGTCAGCAACCATAGTCCCGCCC
CTAACTCCGCCCATCCCGCCCCTAACTCCGCCCAGTTCCGCCCATTCTCCGCCCCATGGCTGACTAATTT
TTTTTATTTATGCAGAGGCCGAGGCCGCCTCTGCCTCTGAGCTATTCCAGAAGTAGTGAGGAGGCTTTTT
TGGAGGCCTAGGCTTTTGCAAAAAGCTCCCGGGAGCTTGTATATCCATTTTCGGATCTGATCAAGAGACA
GGATGAGGATCGTTTCGCATGATTGAACAAGATGGATTGCACGCAGGTTCTCCGGCCGCTTGGGTGGAGA
GGCTATTCGGCTATGACTGGGCACAACAGACAATCGGCTGCTCTGATGCCGCCGTGTTCCGGCTGTCAGC
GCAGGGGCGCCCGGTTCTTTTTGTCAAGACCGACCTGTCCGGTGCCCTGAATGAACTGCAGGACGAGGCA
GCGCGGCTATCGTGGCTGGCCACGACGGGCGTTCCTTGCGCAGCTGTGCTCGACGTTGTCACTGAAGCGG
GAAGGGACTGGCTGCTATTGGGCGAAGTGCCGGGGCAGGATCTCCTGTCATCTCACCTTGCTCCTGCCGA
GAAAGTATCCATCATGGCTGATGCAATGCGGCGGCTGCATACGCTTGATCCGGCTACCTGCCCATTCGAC
CACCAAGCGAAACATCGCATCGAGCGAGCACGTACTCGGATGGAAGCCGGTCTTGTCGATCAGGATGATC
TGGACGAAGAGCATCAGGGGCTCGCGCCAGCCGAACTGTTCGCCAGGCTCAAGGCGCGCATGCCCGACGG
CGAGGATCTCGTCGTGACCCATGGCGATGCCTGCTTGCCGAATATCATGGTGGAAAATGGCCGCTTTTCT
GGATTCATCGACTGTGGCCGGCTGGGTGTGGCGGACCGCTATCAGGACATAGCGTTGGCTACCCGTGATA
TTGCTGAAGAGCTTGGCGGCGAATGGGCTGACCGCTTCCTCGTGCTTTACGGTATCGCCGCTCCCGATTC
GCAGCGCATCGCCTTCTATCGCCTTCTTGACGAGTTCTTCTGAGCGGGACTCTGGGGTTCGCGAAATGAC
CGACCAAGCGACGCCCAACCTGCCATCACGAGATTTCGATTCCACCGCCGCCTTCTATGAAAGGTTGGGC
TTCGGAATCGTTTTCCGGGACGCCGGCTGGATGATCCTCCAGCGCGGGGATCTCATGCTGGAGTTCTTCG
CCCACCCCAACTTGTTTATTGCAGCTTATAATGGTTACAAATAAAGCAATAGCATCACAAATTTCACAAA
TAAAGCATTTTTTTCACTGCATTCTAGTTGTGGTTTGTCCAAACTCATCAATGTATCTTATCATGTCTGT
ATACCGTCGACCTCTAGCTAGAGCTTGGCGTAATCATGGTCATAGCTGTTTCCTGTGTGAAATTGTTATC
CGCTCACAATTCCACACAACATACGAGCCGGAAGCATAAAGTGTAAAGCCTGGGGTGCCTAATGAGTGAG
CTAACTCACATTAATTGCGTTGCGCTCACTGCCCGCTTTCCAGTCGGGAAACCTGTCGTGCCAGCTGCAT
TAATGAATCGGCCAACGCGCGGGGAGAGGCGGTTTGCGTATTGGGCGCTCTTCCGCTTCCTCGCTCACTG
ACTCGCTGCGCTCGGTCGTTCGGCTGCGGCGAGCGGTATCAGCTCACTCAAAGGCGGTAATACGGTTATC
CACAGAATCAGGGGATAACGCAGGAAAGAACATGTGAGCAAAAGGCCAGCAAAAGGCCAGGAACCGTAAA
AAGGCCGCGTTGCTGGCGTTTTTCCATAGGCTCCGCCCCCCTGACGAGCATCACAAAAATCGACGCTCAA
GTCAGAGGTGGCGAAACCCGACAGGACTATAAAGATACCAGGCGTTTCCCCCTGGAAGCTCCCTCGTGCG
CTCTCCTGTTCCGACCCTGCCGCTTACCGGATACCTGTCCGCCTTTCTCCCTTCGGGAAGCGTGGCGCTT
TCTCATAGCTCACGCTGTAGGTATCTCAGTTCGGTGTAGGTCGTTCGCTCCAAGCTGGGCTGTGTGCACG
AACCCCCCGTTCAGCCCGACCGCTGCGCCTTATCCGGTAACTATCGTCTTGAGTCCAACCCGGTAAGACA
CGACTTATCGCCACTGGCAGCAGCCACTGGTAACAGGATTAGCAGAGCGAGGTATGTAGGCGGTGCTACA
GAGTTCTTGAAGTGGTGGCCTAACTACGGCTACACTAGAAGAACAGTATTTGGTATCTGCGCTCTGCTGA
AGCCAGTTACCTTCGGAAAAAGAGTTGGTAGCTCTTGATCCGGCAAACAAACCACCGCTGGTAGCGGTGG
TTTTTTTGTTTGCAAGCAGCAGATTACGCGCAGAAAAAAAGGATCTCAAGAAGATCCTTTGATCTTTTCT
ACGGGGTCTGACGCTCAGTGGAACGAAAACTCACGTTAAGGGATTTTGGTCATGAGATTATCAAAAAGGA
TCTTCACCTAGATCCTTTTAAATTAAAAATGAAGTTTTAAATCAATCTAAAGTATATATGAGTAAACTTG
GTCTGACAGTTACCAATGCTTAATCAGTGAGGCACCTATCTCAGCGATCTGTCTATTTCGTTCATCCATA
GTTGCCTGACTCCCCGTCGTGTAGATAACTACGATACGGGAGGGCTTACCATCTGGCCCCAGTGCTGCAA
TGATACCGCGAGACCCACGCTCACCGGCTCCAGATTTATCAGCAATAAACCAGCCAGCCGGAAGGGCCGA
GCGCAGAAGTGGTCCTGCAACTTTATCCGCCTCCATCCAGTCTATTAATTGTTGCCGGGAAGCTAGAGTA
AGTAGTTCGCCAGTTAATAGTTTGCGCAACGTTGTTGCCATTGCTACAGGCATCGTGGTGTCACGCTCGT
CGTTTGGTATGGCTTCATTCAGCTCCGGTTCCCAACGATCAAGGCGAGTTACATGATCCCCCATGTTGTG
CAAAAAAGCGGTTAGCTCCTTCGGTCCTCCGATCGTTGTCAGAAGTAAGTTGGCCGCAGTGTTATCACTC
ATGGTTATGGCAGCACTGCATAATTCTCTTACTGTCATGCCATCCGTAAGATGCTTTTCTGTGACTGGTG
AGTACTCAACCAAGTCATTCTGAGAATAGTGTATGCGGCGACCGAGTTGCTCTTGCCCGGCGTCAATACG
GGATAATACCGCGCCACATAGCAGAACTTTAAAAGTGCTCATCATTGGAAAACGTTCTTCGGGGCGAAAA
CTCTCAAGGATCTTACCGCTGTTGAGATCCAGTTCGATGTAACCCACTCGTGCACCCAACTGATCTTCAG
CATCTTTTACTTTCACCAGCGTTTCTGGGTGAGCAAAAACAGGAAGGCAAAATGCCGCAAAAAAGGGAAT
AAGGGCGACACGGAAATGTTGAATACTCATACTCTTCCTTTTTCAATATTATTGAAGCATTTATCAGGGT
TATTGTCTCATGAGCGGATACATATTTGAATGTATTTAGAAAAATAAACAAATAGGGGTTCCGCGCACAT
TTCCCCGAAAAGTGCCACCTGAC
